>Addgene plasmid #162636 | pcDNA4/TO-2xStrep-ORF68 K435A | addgene full sequence | sequence record 320564 | Addgene NGS Result
ACGGATCGGGAGATCTCCCGATCCCCTATGGTGCACTCTCAGTACAATCTGCTCTGATGCCGCATAGTTA
AGCCAGTATCTGCTCCCTGCTTGTGTGTTGGAGGTCGCTGAGTAGTGCGCGAGCAAAATTTAAGCTACAA
CAAGGCAAGGCTTGACCGACAATTGCATGAAGAATCTGCTTAGGGTTAGGCGTTTTGCGCTGCTTCGCGA
TGTACGGGCCAGATATACGCGTTGACATTGATTATTGACTAGTTATTAATAGTAATCAATTACGGGGTCA
TTAGTTCATAGCCCATATATGGAGTTCCGCGTTACATAACTTACGGTAAATGGCCCGCCTGGCTGACCGC
CCAACGACCCCCGCCCATTGACGTCAATAATGACGTATGTTCCCATAGTAACGCCAATAGGGACTTTCCA
TTGACGTCAATGGGTGGAGTATTTACGGTAAACTGCCCACTTGGCAGTACATCAAGTGTATCATATGCCA
AGTACGCCCCCTATTGACGTCAATGACGGTAAATGGCCCGCCTGGCATTATGCCCAGTACATGACCTTAT
GGGACTTTCCTACTTGGCAGTACATCTACGTATTAGTCATCGCTATTACCATGGTGATGCGGTTTTGGCA
GTACATCAATGGGCGTGGATAGCGGTTTGACTCACGGGGATTTCCAAGTCTCCACCCCATTGACGTCAAT
GGGAGTTTGTTTTGGCACCAAAATCAACGGGACTTTCCAAAATGTCGTAACAACTCCGCCCCATTGACGC
AAATGGGCGGTAGGCGTGTACGGTGGGAGGTCTATATAAGCAGAGCTCTCCCTATCAGTGATAGAGATCT
CCCTATCAGTGATAGAGATCGTCGACGAGCTCGTTTAGTGAACCGTCAGATCGCCTGGAGACGCCATCCA
CGCTGTTTTGACCTCCATAGAAGACACCGGGACCGATCCAGCCTCCGGACTCTAGCGTTTAAACTTAAGC
TTACCAATGTGGAGCCACCCCCAGTTCGAGAAGGGCGGCGGCAGCGGCGGCGGCAGCGGCGGCGGCAGCT
GGAGCCACCCCCAGTTCGAGAAGGGGGCGGCCATGTTTGTTCCCTGGCAACTCGGTACAATTACCCGTCA
CCGAGATGAGCTCCAAAAACTACTGGCAGCCTCCCTGCTCCCGGAGCACCCGGAGGAGAGCCTCGGTAAC
CCCATAATGACACAGATTCACCAGTCGCTCCAACCATCTTCCCCCTGCAGGGTCTGTCAGCTCCTATTTT
CTCTGGTCCGCGATTCGTCCACCCCCATGGGTTTCTTCGAGGACTATGCCTGCCTCTGCTTCTTCTGTCT
ATACGCCCCACACTGCTGGACCTCGACCATGGCGGCAGCGGCAGACCTGTGCGAGATCATGCATCTGCAC
TTTCCAGAAGAGGAGGCGACATACGGGCTATTCGGACCGGGTCGCCTTATGGGTATCGACTTGCAGCTGC
ACTTCTTTGTTCAAAAGTGCTTTAAGACCACCGCCGCCGAAAAAATACTGGGAATATCCAACCTGCAATT
TTTAAAATCAGAATTCATCCGGGGCATGCTCACAGGCACCATCACCTGCAACTTCTGCTTCAAAACGTCC
TGGCCCAGGACAGACAAGGAGGAGGCCACCGGCCCCACCCCATGCTGCCAGATTACAGACACCACCACCG
CACCCGCGAGCGGCATACCGGAACTAGCCCGGGCCACATTCTGCGGCGCAAGTCGCCCCACAAAGCCCAG
CCTACTTCCCGCGCTAATAGATATCTGGTCCACGAGCTCAGAGCTCCTTGACGAGCCGCGCCCTCGACTG
ATCGCAAGCGACATGAGTGAACTCAAATCCGTGGTCGCATCCCACGATCCGTTCTTCTCTCCCCCGCTTC
AGGCAGACACCTCCCAGGGTCCATGTCTAATGCACCCAACCCTGGGGCTACGATACAAAAACGGGACTGC
ATCCGTCTGCCTCCTCTGCGAGTGCCTTGCGGCACACCCAGAGGCACCCAAGGCGCTGCAGACCCTTCAG
TGCGAGGTAATGGGCCATATAGAAAACAACGTAAAGCTGGTAGACAGAATTGCCTTTGTGTTGGACAACC
CATTCGCCATGCCATATGTCTCAGATCCGCTACTTAGAGAGCTGATCCGGGGCTGTACCCCACAGGAAAT
TCACAAGCACCTGTTCTGCGACCCGCTGTGCGCCCTCAATGCTAAGGTGGTGTCAGAGGACGTACTATTC
CGCCTGCCCAGGGAGCAGGAGTATAAAAAGCTCAGGGCATCCGCGGCCGCCGGACAGCTCCTCGATGCCA
ACACCCTGTTCGACTGCGAGGTCGTGCAGACTTTGGTCTTTCTCTTTAAGGGTCTCCAAAACGCCAGGGT
GGGGGCCACCACCTCACTAGACATTATTCGGGAGCTAACCGCACAACTAAAAAGACACCGCCTAGACCTG
GCCCACCCCTCACAGACGTCACACTTGTACGCTTAATCGAGTCTAGAGGGCCCGTTTAAACCCGCTGATC
AGCCTCGACTGTGCCTTCTAGTTGCCAGCCATCTGTTGTTTGCCCCTCCCCCGTGCCTTCCTTGACCCTG
GAAGGTGCCACTCCCACTGTCCTTTCCTAATAAAATGAGGAAATTGCATCGCATTGTCTGAGTAGGTGTC
ATTCTATTCTGGGGGGTGGGGTGGGGCAGGACAGCAAGGGGGAGGATTGGGAAGACAATAGCAGGCATGC
TGGGGATGCGGTGGGCTCTATGGCTTCTGAGGCGGAAAGAACCAGCTGGGGCTCTAGGGGGTATCCCC
[124 nt withheld, positions 2799-2922]
C
[91 nt withheld, positions 2924-3014]
A
[49 nt withheld, positions 3016-3064]
CCTTTGACGTTGGAGTCCACGTTCTTT
[37 nt withheld, positions 3092-3128]
ACCCTATCTCGGTCTATTCTTTTGATTTATAAGGGATTTTGCCGATTTCGGCCTATTGGTTAAAAAATGA
GCTGATTTAACAAAAATTTAACGCGAATTAATTCTGTGGAATGTGTGTCAGTTAGGGTGTGGAAAGTCCC
CAGGCTCCCCAGCAGGCAGAAGTATGCAAAGCATGCATCTCAATTAGTCAGCAACCAGGTGTGGAAAGTC
CCCAGGCTCCCCAGCAGGCAGAAGTATGCAAAGCATGCATCTCAATTAGTCAGCAACCATAGTCCCGCCC
CTAACTCCGCCCATCCCGCCCCTAACTCCGCCCAGTTCCGCCCATTCTCCGCCCCATGGCTGACTAATTT
TTTTTATTTATGCAGAGGCCGAGGCCGCCTCTGCCTCTGAGCTATTCCAGAAGTAGTGAGGAGGCTTTTT
TGGAGGCCTAGGCTTTTGCAAAAAGCTCCCGGGAGCTTGTATATCCATTTTCGGATCTGATCAGCACGTG
TTGACAATTAATCATCGGCATAGTATATCGGCATAGTATAATACGACAAGGTGAGGAACTAAACCATGGC
CAAGTTGACCAGTGCCGTTCCGGTGCTCACCGCGCGCGACGTCGCCGGAGCGGTCGAGTTCTGGACCGAC
CGGCTCGGGTTCTCCCGGGACTTCGTGGAGGACGACTTCGCCGGTGTGGTCCGGGACGACGTGACCCTGT
TCATCAGCGCGGTCCAGGACCAGGTGGTGCCGGACAACACCCTGGCCTGGGTGTGGGTGCGCGGCCTGGA
CGAGCTGTACGCCGAGTGGTCGGAGGTCGTGTCCACGAACTTCCGGGACGCCTCCGGGCCGGCCATGACC
GAGATCGGCGAGCAGCCGTGGGGGCGGGAGTTCGCCCTGCGCGACCCGGCCGGCAACTGCGTGCACTTCG
TGGCCGAGGAGCAGGACTGACACGTGCTACGAGATTTCGATTCCACCGCCGCCTTCTATGAAAGGTTGGG
CTTCGGAATCGTTTTCCGGGACGCCGGCTGGATGATCCTCCAGCGCGGGGATCTCATGCTGGAGTTCTTC
GCCCACCCCAACTTGTTTATTGCAGCTTATAATGGTTACAAATAAAGCAATAGCATCACAAATTTCACAA
ATAAAGCATTTTTTTCACTGCATTCTAGTTGTGGTTTGTCCAAACTCATCAATGTATCTTATCATGTCTG
TATACCGTCGACCTCTAGCTAGAGCTTGGCGTAATCATGGTCATAGCTGTTTCCTGTGTGAAATTGTTAT
CCGCTCACAATTCCACACAACATACGAGCCGGAAGCATAAAGTGTAAAGCCTGGGGTGCCTAATGAGTGA
GCTAACTCACATTAATTGCGTTGCGCTCACTGCCCGCTTTCCAGTCGGGAAACCTGTCGTGCCAGCTGCA
TTAATGAATCGGCCAACGCGCGGGGAGAGGCGGTTTGCGTATTGGGCGCTCTTCCGCTTCCTCGCTCACT
GACTCGCTGCGCTCGGTCGTTCGGCTGCGGCGAGCGGTATCAGCTCACTCAAAGGCGGTAATACGGTTAT
CCACAGAATCAGGGGATAACGCAGGAAAGAACATGTGAGCAAAAGGCCAGCAAAAGGCCAGGAACCGTAA
AAAGGCCGCGTTGCTGGCGTTTTTCCATAGGCTCCGCCCCCCTGACGAGCATCACAAAAATCGACGCTCA
AGTCAGAGGTGGCGAAACCCGACAGGACTATAAAGATACCAGGCGTTTCCCCCTGGAAGCTCCCTCGTGC
GCTCTCCTGTTCCGACCCTGCCGCTTACCGGATACCTGTCCGCCTTTCTCCCTTCGGGAAGCGTGGCGCT
TTCTCATAGCTCACGCTGTAGGTATCTCAGTTCGGTGTAGGTCGTTCGCTCCAAGCTGGGCTGTGTGCAC
GAACCCCCCGTTCAGCCCGACCGCTGCGCCTTATCCGGTAACTATCGTCTTGAGTCCAACCCGGTAAGAC
ACGACTTATCGCCACTGGCAGCAGCCACTGGTAACAGGATTAGCAGAGCGAGGTATGTAGGCGGTGCTAC
AGAGTTCTTGAAGTGGTGGCCTAACTACGGCTACACTAGAAGAACAGTATTTGGTATCTGCGCTCTGCTG
AAGCCAGTTACCTTCGGAAAAAGAGTTGGTAGCTCTTGATCCGGCAAACAAACCACCGCTGGTAGCGGTG
GTTTTTTTGTTTGCAAGCAGCAGATTACGCGCAGAAAAAAAGGATCTCAAGAAGATCCTTTGATCTTTTC
TACGGGGTCTGACGCTCAGTGGAACGAAAACTCACGTTAAGGGATTTTGGTCATGAGATTATCAAAAAGG
ATCTTCACCTAGATCCTTTTAAATTAAAAATGAAGTTTTAAATCAATCTAAAGTATATATGAGTAAACTT
GGTCTGACAGTTACCAATGCTTAATCAGTGAGGCACCTATCTCAGCGATCTGTCTATTTCGTTCATCCAT
AGTTGCCTGACTCCCCGTCGTGTAGATAACTACGATACGGGAGGGCTTACCATCTGGCCCCAGTGCTGCA
ATGATACCGCGAGACCCACGCTCACCGGCTCCAGATTTATCAGCAATAAACCAGCCAGCCGGAAGGGCCG
AGCGCAGAAGTGGTCCTGCAACTTTATCCGCCTCCATCCAGTCTATTAATTGTTGCCGGGAAGCTAGAGT
AAGTAGTTCGCCAGTTAATAGTTTGCGCAACGTTGTTGCCATTGCTACAGGCATCGTGGTGTCACGCTCG
TCGTTTGGTATGGCTTCATTCAGCTCCGGTTCCCAACGATCAAGGCGAGTTACATGATCCCCCATGTTGT
GCAAAAAAGCGGTTAGCTCCTTCGGTCCTCCGATCGTTGTCAGAAGTAAGTTGGCCGCAGTGTTATCACT
CATGGTTATGGCAGCACTGCATAATTCTCTTACTGTCATGCCATCCGTAAGATGCTTTTCTGTGACTGGT
GAGTACTCAACCAAGTCATTCTGAGAATAGTGTATGCGGCGACCGAGTTGCTCTTGCCCGGCGTCAATAC
GGGATAATACCGCGCCACATAGCAGAACTTTAAAAGTGCTCATCATTGGAAAACGTTCTTCGGGGCGAAA
ACTCTCAAGGATCTTACCGCTGTTGAGATCCAGTTCGATGTAACCCACTCGTGCACCCAACTGATCTTCA
GCATCTTTTACTTTCACCAGCGTTTCTGGGTGAGCAAAAACAGGAAGGCAAAATGCCGCAAAAAAGGGAA
TAAGGGCGACACGGAAATGTTGAATACTCATACTCTTCCTTTTTCAATATTATTGAAGCATTTATCAGGG
TTATTGTCTCATGAGCGGATACATATTTGAATGTATTTAGAAAAATAAACAAATAGGGGTTCCGCGCACA
TTTCCCCGAAAAGTGCCACCTGACGTCG
Features (pLannotate 1.2.2; 23 found; start..end, strand, type, name):
     27..79      -  misc_feature   bom (fragment): basis of mobility region from pBR322
    234..613     +  enhancer       CMV enhancer: human cytomegalovirus immediate early enhancer
    614..817     +  promoter       CMV promoter: human cytomegalovirus (CMV) immediate early promoter
    819..838     +  promoter       PLtetO-1 promoter (fragment): modified phage lambda PL promoter with tet operator sites (Lutz and Bujard, 1997)
    840..859     +  promoter       PLtetO-1 promoter (fragment): modified phage lambda PL promoter with tet operator sites (Lutz and Bujard, 1997)
    867..900     +  promoter       TRE3GV promoter (fragment): 3rd-generation Tet-responsive promoter that can be activated by binding of Tet-On® 3G, optimized for retroviral and lentiviral vectors
    989..1012    +  CDS            Twin-Strep-tag (fragment): two Strep-Tag®II moieties connected by a linker for enhanced binding to Strep-Tactin®, an engineered form of streptavidin (Schmidt et al., 2013)
   1083..2483    +  CDS            ORF68: UL32_HHV8P - Protein inferred from homology: Swiss-Prot protein existence level 3. Plays a role in efficient localization of neo-synthesized capsids to nuclear replication compartments, thereby controlling cleavage and packaging of virus genomic DNA. From Human herpesvirus 8 type P (isolate GK18) (HHV-8) (Kaposi's sarcoma-associated herpesvirus).
   2529..2753    +  polyA_signal   bGH poly(A) signal: bovine growth hormone polyadenylation signal
   2757..2778    +  promoter       SV40 promoter (fragment): SV40 enhancer and early promoter
   2799..3227    +  rep_origin     f1 ori (sequence partly withheld): f1 bacteriophage origin of replication; arrow indicates direction of (+) strand synthesis
   3241..3570    +  promoter       SV40 promoter: SV40 enhancer and early promoter
   3618..3665    +  promoter       EM7 promoter: synthetic bacterial promoter&nbsp
   3684..4058    +  CDS            BleoR: antibiotic-binding protein; Sh ble from Streptoalloteichus hindustanus; confers resistance to bleomycin, phleomycin, and Zeocin™
   4068..4193    +  CDS            ble (fragment): BLE_KLEPN - Experimental evidence at protein level: Swiss-Prot protein existence level 1. Binding protein with a strong affinity to the bleomycin family of antibiotics. Binds to CL990; an antimitotic-antibiotic compound. From Klebsiella pneumoniae.
   4188..4309    +  polyA_signal   SV40 poly(A) signal: SV40 polyadenylation signal
   4382..4398    -  protein_bind   lac operator: The lac repressor binds to the lac operator to inhibit transcription in E. coli. This inhibition can be relieved by adding lactose or isopropyl-β-D-thiogalactopyranoside (IPTG). lac repressor encoded by lacI
   4406..4436    -  promoter       lac promoter: promoter for the E. coli lac operon
   4451..4472    -  protein_bind   CAP binding site: CAP binding activates transcription in the presence of cAMP. E. coli catabolite activator protein
   4485..4577    -  CDS            lacI (fragment): lac repressor; lacI; The lac repressor binds to the lac operator to inhibit transcription in E. coli. This inhibition can be relieved by adding lactose or isopropyl-β-D-thiogalactopyranoside (IPTG).
   4760..5348    -  rep_origin     ori: high-copy-number ColE1/pMB1/pBR322/pUC origin of replication
   5519..6379    -  CDS            AmpR: β-lactamase; bla; confers resistance to ampicillin, carbenicillin, and related antibiotics
   6380..6484    -  promoter       AmpR promoter: bla
