[The description below was written by a language model from this plasmid's Addgene catalogue record and pLannotate feature annotations shown in this document.]
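Description:
pcDNA4/TO-2xStrep-ORF68 K435A is a mammalian expression plasmid of about 6.5 kb built on the Invitrogen pcDNA4/TO backbone. It carries the ORF68 gene of Kaposi's sarcoma-associated herpesvirus (KSHV, HHV-8) with lysine 435 changed to alanine. The plasmid is propagated in E. coli through a high-copy ColE1/pUC-type origin and selected with ampicillin via the β-lactamase gene. An f1 origin is also present. For selection in mammalian cells it carries a Zeocin resistance cassette in which the Sh ble gene sits behind both the SV40 early promoter and the bacterial EM7 promoter and is followed by an SV40 polyadenylation signal.

The 1,401 bp ORF68 coding sequence is transcribed from the human CMV immediate-early enhancer/promoter and terminated by the bovine growth hormone polyadenylation signal. Immediately downstream of the CMV promoter, the annotation picks up two short tet operator-like fragments. These correspond to the tandem TetO2 sites characteristic of the /TO backbone. They allow constitutive expression in ordinary cells and tetracycline- or doxycycline-regulated expression in lines that supply the Tet repressor. An N-terminal 2xStrep-tag II is fused upstream of ORF68, allowing affinity capture on Strep-Tactin resins and detection of the protein. The feature table labels only a fragment of this tag.

ORF68 is annotated as a homologue of the herpesvirus UL32 family, which is implicated in cleavage and packaging of viral genomic DNA into capsids. The associated study describes a pentameric ring-forming protein required for herpesviral packaging. The K435A version is presumably a point mutant for comparison with wild-type ORF68, though the record does not state what effect the substitution has.
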