Addgene plasmid #162636: pcDNA4/TO-2xStrep-ORF68 K435A
Purpose: Expresses N-terminal 2x-Strep-tagged ORF68 K435A in mammalian cells
Depositing lab: Britt Glaunsinger. Depositing organization: University of California, Berkeley. Publication: A pentameric protein ring with novel architecture is required for herpesviral packaging. Didychuk AL, Gates SN, Gardner MR, Strong LM, Martin A, Glaunsinger BA. Elife. 2021 Feb 8;10. pii: 62261. doi: 10.7554/eLife.62261. PubMed 33554858.
Backbone
  Vector backbone: pcDNA4/TO
  Backbone manufacturer: Invitrogen
  Backbone size w/o insert (bp): 5111
  Total vector size (bp): 6512
  Vector type: Mammalian Expression
  Selectable markers: Zeocin
Growth in bacteria
  Bacterial resistance: Ampicillin, 100 μg/mL
  Growth temperature: 37°C
  Growth strain: DH5alpha
  Copy number: High Copy
Gene/Insert
  Gene/Insert name: ORF68
  Species: KSHV (HHV-8)
  Insert size (bp): 1401
  Mutation: Amino acid K435 mutated to alanine
  Promoter: CMV
  Tag / fusion protein: N-terminal 2xStrep-Tag II (N terminal on backbone)
  Cloning method: Ligation Independent Cloning
  Sequencing primers: 5′ CGCAAATGGGCGGTAGGCGTG; 3′ ACAGTGGGAGTGGCACCTT
Terms and licenses: Academic/Nonprofit Terms; Industry Terms: Not Available to Industry
How to cite: pcDNA4/TO-2xStrep-ORF68 K435A was a gift from Britt Glaunsinger (Addgene plasmid # 162636 ; http://n2t.net/addgene:162636 ; RRID:Addgene_162636)
